Addgene plasmid #65717: pRZ-mNanog-YNL
Purpose: mNanog reporter plasmid (expresses YNL)
Depositing lab: Yasushi Okada. Depositing organization: RIKEN Quantitative Biology Center (QBiC). Publication: Expanded palette of Nano-lanterns for real-time multicolor luminescence imaging. Takai A, Nakano M, Saito K, Haruno R, Watanabe TM, Ohyanagi T, Jin T, Okada Y, Nagai T. Proc Natl Acad Sci U S A. 2015 Apr 7;112(14):4352-6. doi: 10.1073/pnas.1418468112. Epub 2015 Mar 23. PubMed 25831507.
Backbone
  Vector backbone: pRedZeo
  Backbone manufacturer: System Biosciences
  Backbone size w/o insert (bp): 5800
  Total vector size (bp): 9800
  Vector type: Lentiviral, Luciferase
Growth in bacteria
  Bacterial resistance: Ampicillin, 100 μg/mL
  Growth temperature: 30°C
  Growth strain: Stbl3
  Copy number: Unknown
Gene/Insert
  Gene/Insert name: murine Nanog promoter and YNL (alt name: mNanog-YNL)
  Species: M. musculus (mouse), Synthetic
  Insert size (bp): 4000
  Cloning method: Restriction Enzyme; 5′ cloning site ClaI (not destroyed); 3′ cloning site XhoI (destroyed during cloning)
  Sequencing primers: 5′ CGATTAGTGAACGGATCTCGACG; 3′ WPRE-R
Resource information
  A portion of this plasmid was derived from a plasmid made by: Nano-lantern/pcDNA3 (gifted from Dr Takeharu Nagai), mNanog promoter sequence (System Biosciences)
Terms and licenses: Academic/Nonprofit Terms; Industry Terms: Not Available to Industry
How to cite: pRZ-mNanog-YNL was a gift from Yasushi Okada (Addgene plasmid # 65717 ; http://n2t.net/addgene:65717 ; RRID:Addgene_65717)
