[The description below was written by a language model from this plasmid's Addgene catalogue record and pLannotate feature annotations shown in this document.]
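Description:
pRZ-mNanog-YNL is a lentiviral transcriptional reporter built on the pRedZeo backbone (System Biosciences), in which a murine Nanog promoter drives the yellow Nano-lantern (YNL) luminescent protein. The plasmid is about 9.8 kb and is propagated in E. coli through a high-copy ColE1/pUC-type origin with ampicillin selection from the bla gene. Small remnants of lac, rop, bom and lacZα sequences in the bacterial portion are cloning-vector leftovers rather than functional parts.

The transfer cassette follows a third-generation design. An RSV promoter fused to a truncated HIV-1 5' LTR produces the genomic RNA in packaging cells. It is followed by the Ψ packaging signal with a gag fragment, the Rev response element for nuclear export of unspliced RNA, and the cPPT/CTS. A truncated 3' LTR closes the viral unit, with an SV40 poly(A) signal and SV40 origin lying beyond it.

The roughly 4 kb insert sits between the cPPT and the WPRE. The annotation leaves an unlabelled stretch of about 2.4 kb after the cPPT, which by position presumably holds the Nanog promoter, although the feature table does not name it. Next comes an mVenus coding sequence joined directly to a Renilla luciferase coding sequence. This fusion is YNL, in which energy from the luciferase reaction is transferred to the fluorescent protein to give bright yellow-shifted luminescence. The WPRE downstream enhances transcript expression. No mammalian selection marker is annotated in the sequence.

The construct is intended for stable transduction of cells and for reading out Nanog promoter activity, a marker of pluripotency, by real-time luminescence imaging, including alongside Nano-lanterns of other colours.
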