Features (pLannotate 1.2.2; 24 found; start..end, strand, type, name):
      6..227     +  promoter       RSV promoter: Rous sarcoma virus enhancer/promoter
    234..414     +  LTR            5' LTR (truncated): truncated 5' long terminal repeat (LTR) from HIV-1
    458..583     +  misc_feature   HIV-1 Ψ: packaging signal of human immunodeficiency virus type 1
    567..930     +  CDS            HIV-1 gag (fragment): gag protein from human immunodeficiency virus 1; gag
   1025..1361    +  ncRNA          RRE: Accession: RF00036 - HIV Rev response element
   1397..1786    +  CDS            env (fragment): ENV_HV1H2 - Experimental evidence at protein level: Swiss-Prot protein existence level 1. [Transmembrane protein gp41]: Acts as a class I viral fusion protein. Under the current model, the protein has at least 3 conformational states: pre-fusion native state, pre-hairpin intermediate state, and post-fusion hairpin state. During fusion of viral and target intracellular membranes, the coiled coil regions (heptad repeats) assume a trimer-of-hairpins structure, positioning the fusion peptide in close proximity to the C-terminal region of the ectodomain. The formation of this structure appears to d
   1798..1914    +  misc_feature   cPPT/CTS: central polypurine tract and central termination sequence of HIV-1
   4304..4996    +  CDS            mVenus: mVenus is a basic (constitutively fluorescent) yellow fluorescent protein published in 2006, derived from Aequorea victoria. It is reported to be a rapidly-maturing monomer with moderate acid sensitivity.
   4994..5920    +  CDS            LUCI_RENRE: Experimental evidence at protein level: Swiss-Prot protein existence level 1. Upon binding the substrate, the enzyme catalyzes an oxygenation, producing a very short-lived hydroperoxide that cyclizes into a dioxetanone structure, which collapses, releasing a CO(2) molecule. The spontaneous breakdown of the dioxetanone releases the energy (about 50 kcal/mole) that is necessary to generate the excited state of the coelenteramide product, which is the singlet form of the monoanion. In vivo the product undergoes the process of nonradiative energy transfer to an accessory protein, a green fluoresce
   5935..6523    +  misc_feature   WPRE: woodchuck hepatitis virus posttranscriptional regulatory element
   6544..6681    +  CDS            nef (fragment): NEF_HV1LA - Experimental evidence at protein level: Swiss-Prot protein existence level 1. Extracellular Nef protein targets CD4(+) T-lymphocytes for apoptosis by interacting with CXCR4 surface receptors. From Human immunodeficiency virus type 1 group M subtype B (isolate Lai) (HIV-1).
   6667..6847    +  LTR            5' LTR (truncated): truncated 5' long terminal repeat (LTR) from HIV-1
   6919..7040    +  polyA_signal   SV40 poly(A) signal: SV40 polyadenylation signal
   7059..7194    +  rep_origin     SV40 ori: SV40 origin of replication
   7256..7272    -  protein_bind   lac operator: The lac repressor binds to the lac operator to inhibit transcription in E. coli. This inhibition can be relieved by adding lactose or isopropyl-β-D-thiogalactopyranoside (IPTG). lac repressor encoded by lacI
   7280..7310    -  promoter       lac promoter: promoter for the E. coli lac operon
   7325..7346    -  protein_bind   CAP binding site: CAP binding activates transcription in the presence of cAMP. E. coli catabolite activator protein
   7359..7451    -  CDS            lacI (fragment): lac repressor; lacI; The lac repressor binds to the lac operator to inhibit transcription in E. coli. This inhibition can be relieved by adding lactose or isopropyl-β-D-thiogalactopyranoside (IPTG).
   7634..8222    -  rep_origin     ori: high-copy-number ColE1/pMB1/pBR322/pUC origin of replication
   8393..9253    -  CDS            AmpR: β-lactamase; bla; confers resistance to ampicillin, carbenicillin, and related antibiotics
   9254..9358    -  promoter       AmpR promoter: bla
   9453..9488    +  CDS            rop (fragment): Rop protein, which maintains plasmids at low copy number; rop
   9590..9689    +  misc_feature   bom (fragment): basis of mobility region from pBR322
   9695..9849    -  CDS            lacZα (fragment): LacZα fragment of β-galactosidase; lacZ fragment
>Addgene plasmid #65717 | pRZ-mNanog-YNL | depositor full sequence | sequence record 119267 | pRZ-mNanog-YNL sequence
ACGCGTGTAGTCTTATGCAATACTCTTGTAGTCTTGCAACATGGTAACGATGAGTTAGCAACATGCCTTA
CAAGGAGAGAAAAAGCACCGTGCATGCCGATTGGTGGAAGTAAGGTGGTACGATCGTGCCTTATTAGGAA
GGCAACAGACGGGTCTGACATGGATTGGACGAACCACTGAATTGCCGCATTGCAGAGATATTGTATTTAA
GTGCCTAGCTCGATACAATAAACGGGTCTCTCTGGTTAGACCAGATCTGAGCCTGGGAGCTCTCTGGCTA
ACTAGGGAACCCACTGCTTAAGCCTCAATAAAGCTTGCCTTGAGTGCTTCAAGTAGTGTGTGCCCGTCTG
TTGTGTGACTCTGGTAACTAGAGATCCCTCAGACCCTTTTAGTCAGTGTGGAAAATCTCTAGCAGTGGCG
CCCGAACAGGGACCTGAAAGCGAAAGGGAAACCAGAGCTCTCTCGACGCAGGACTCGGCTTGCTGAAGCG
CGCACGGCAAGAGGCGAGGGGCGGCGACTGGTGAGTACGCCAAAAATTTTGACTAGCGGAGGCTAGAAGG
AGAGAGATGGGTGCGAGAGCGTCAGTATTAAGCGGGGGAGAATTAGATCGCGATGGGAAAAAATTCGGTT
AAGGCCAGGGGGAAAGAAAAAATATAAATTAAAACATATAGTATGGGCAAGCAGGGAGCTAGAACGATTC
GCAGTTAATCCTGGCCTGTTAGAAACATCAGAAGGCTGTAGACAAATACTGGGACAGCTACAACCATCCC
TTCAGACAGGATCAGAAGAACTTAGATCATTATATAATACAGTAGCAACCCTCTATTGTGTGCATCAAAG
GATAGAGATAAAAGACACCAAGGAAGCTTTAGACAAGATAGAGGAAGAGCAAAACAAAAGTAAGACCACC
GCACAGCAAGCGGCCGCTGATCTTCAGACCTGGAGGAGGAGATATGAGGGACAATTGGAGAAGTGAATTA
TATAAATATAAAGTAGTAAAAATTGAACCATTAGGAGTAGCACCCACCAAGGCAAAGAGAAGAGTGGTGC
AGAGAGAAAAAAGAGCAGTGGGAATAGGAGCTTTGTTCCTTGGGTTCTTGGGAGCAGCAGGAAGCACTAT
GGGCGCAGCCTCAATGACGCTGACGGTACAGGCCAGACAATTATTGTCTGGTATAGTGCAGCAGCAGAAC
AATTTGCTGAGGGCTATTGAGGCGCAACAGCATCTGTTGCAACTCACAGTCTGGGGCATCAAGCAGCTCC
AGGCAAGAATCCTGGCTGTGGAAAGATACCTAAAGGATCAACAGCTCCTGGGGATTTGGGGTTGCTCTGG
AAAACTCATTTGCACCACTGCTGTGCCTTGGAATGCTAGTTGGAGTAATAAATCTCTGGAACAGATTGGA
ATCACACGACCTGGATGGAGTGGGACAGAGAAATTAACAATTACACAAGCTTAATACACTCCTTAATTGA
AGAATCGCAAAACCAGCAAGAAAAGAATGAACAAGAATTATTGGAATTAGATAAATGGGCAAGTTTGTGG
AATTGGTTTAACATAACAAATTGGCTGTGGTATATAAAATTATTCATAATGATAGTAGGAGGCTTGGTAG
GTTTAAGAATAGTTTTTGCTGTACTTTCTATAGTGAATAGAGTTAGGCAGGGATATTCACCATTATCGTT
TCAGACCCACCTCCCAACCCCGAGGGGACCCGACAGGCCCGAAGGAATAGAAGAAGAAGGTGGAGAGAGA
GACAGAGACAGATCCATTCGATTAGTGAACGGATCTCGACGGTTAACTTTTAAAAGAAAAGGGGGGATTG
GGGGGTACAGTGCAGGGGAAAGAATAGTAGACATAATAGCAACAGACATACAAACTAAAGAATTACAAAA
ACAAATTACAAAATTCAAAATTTTATCGATGGTGTAAACAGTGGGTCTGAAGCCTTCGAGGGAGGAGGGC
AAGATGCCGCGCTCTGCGTTTCTCCAGCTGGATGTGGACAGAGGTCAACCAGCCACATTAGTTTATGTCT
AAAAGTGTCTAATTGAAACAAGAAATGGCTGCTTTAGCCGGGTGTGGTGGCACACGCCTTTAATCCCAGC
ACTCAGGAGGCAGAGGCAGGCAGATTTCTGAGTTCAAGGCCAGCCTGGTCTACAGAGTGAGTTCCAGGAC
AGCCAGAGCTACACAGAGAAACCCTGTCTCGAAAAACCAACCAACCAACCAACCAAACAAACAAACAAAA
AAGGAAATGGCTGGTTTAATTATATCACACTGTTCATCAGAATAAAGAGAAAAATCTCAAAAAAAAAAAA
AAAAAAAAAAGAGGTTCAGTCAGGCTGGGCAATGGAGGCAGTAGTGGCCGTGGTGGTCTTGGCAGCAGTG
GAGGCCTTGGTGGCAGTGGTGACAGACAGTGATAGTGTGGCAGCAGTTGAGGCAGTGGTGGTCGTAGTGG
CAGTGATGGCATTGGTGGCAGGGTTGGTGTGGCTCAGAGGTGGCAGTGGTGGCAGTGGAGGCATTGCAGG
CTTTAGTGGCAATGGTAGTGGGGCAGCAGTGGTAGCCATGGTGGCACAGTGGTAGCAACGGTGGTAGTGG
CAGCCGTGGTGGCCGCAGAGGCAGTGGTAACAATGGTGGCTTGGTGGCAGTGCTGACAGTGGTAGTATTG
GTAGCATTGGTGGCAGTGGAAGAAGGGAAGTGGTGGTAATGGTGGCAGGGGTGGCAGCAGAGGCAGACAG
TGGTGACGATGGTGGCAGTGGTGCTGTGGCACAGTGGTGGCATTGGTGGCATGGCACAGTGGTGGCAATG
ATGGTGTGGTGCAGTGGTAGCAGTGGAGACAGTGGTGGCAGTGGAGACAGTAGTAGTATGGTGGCTGTGG
TGGCCATGGCGGCAGTGGTGGCACATACAGGCCTTTAATGCCAGCACATGGGAGGCAGAGGCAGTTGGCT
CTCTGTGAGTTGGAAGCCAGCTTGTTCTACAGAGCAAGTCCCAGGACAGCCAGGGCTACACAGAGAAACC
CTGCCTAGAATAATAACAAAACTCAAACAAACACCACCAACCCCCGCGCTCCGCCCCGCCCCCCCCAAAA
AAAACCCCAAACCAAAAAGAGCCATTCAAGCTTAGTCTTTTGTAGAATAAAACCCAGGAAGAACCACTCC
TACCAATACTCACTGTGGTAGAGTCTTCACATGGGAGATGTTACGAGAGGACGGCCCTTCCCTCTCTGCT
TATACACAGAAGCCGACTTAAGCTGGGTTAGAGTGCTTTCACTCACTTATCTGTGAGCACAAGGACTGAT
CGGCAAACTTTGAACTTGGGATGTGGAAATAGGAAGATCAGGAGTTTGGGACCAGCTAGAGCAATAGACT
GTGAGGCCAGTCTCGGGTACGTGAAACTCTATCTCAAAGAAATGACCAAAACCAAATTTGAAATACGATA
AATTTCTTCTTCCATTGCTTAGACGGCTGAGGCACTTGGGATTGCAGTAAGTCTGAAGCCAGCCTAGGTT
TTACAGTGAGAACTTGTCTCAAAACAAAACAGAAGGCCTCTACATTAATTTAAACACTCCTTAAATTGGG
CATGGTGGTAGACAAGCCTGGTCTACATACTGAGTATAAGCTACTCAAGGCAACAGAGAAAAACCTGTCT
CAAAACCAAAGCATGGACCAACTTACTAAGGTAGCCCGAGTCTTAAGCAGGACACAGGCTCTTTCTTCAG
ACTTGCGTTAAAAAGCCGCACTTTTGGAGGGAAGATTTCCCCAGGTTTCCCAATGTGAAGAGCAAGCAAG
AAACGCTGAGTGCTGAAAGGAAAGCCGTGTATAAACAGAGACTTTGGCAGCAAGGTCTGACTCTTTCATG
TCTGTAGAAAGAATGGAAGAGGAAACTCAGATCCCCCACTTGACCTGAAACTTCCCACTAGAGATCGCCA
GGGTCTGGAGGTGCAGCCGTGGTTAAAAGATGAATAAAGTGAAATGAGGTAAAGCCTCTTTTTGGGGGGG
GGGGATGTCTTTAGATCAGAGGATGCCCCCTAAGCTTTCCCTCCCTCCCAGTCTGGGTCACCTTACAGCT
TCTTTTGCATTACAATGTCCATGGTGGACCCTGCAGGTGGGATTAACTGTGAATTCACAGGGCTGGTGGG
GCGTGGGTGCCGCCTGGGTGCCTGGGAGAATAGGGGGTGGGTAGGGTAGGAGGCTTGAGGGGGGAGGAGC
AGGACCTACCCTTTAAATCTATCGCCTTGAGCCGTTGGCCTTCAGATAGGCTGATTTGGTTGGTGTCTTG
CTCTTTCTGTGGGAAGGCTGCGGATCCACCACCATGGTGAGCAAGGGCGAGGAGCTGTTCACCGGGGTGG
TGCCCATCCTGGTCGAGCTGGACGGCGACGTAAACGGCCACAAGTTCAGCGTGTCCGGCGAGGGCGAGGG
CGATGCCACCTACGGCAAGCTGACCCTGAAGCTGATCTGCACCACCGGCAAGCTGCCCGTGCCCTGGCCC
ACCCTCGTGACCACCCTGGGCTACGGCCTGCAGTGCTTCGCCCGCTACCCCGACCACATGAAGCAGCACG
ACTTCTTCAAGTCCGCCATGCCCGAAGGCTACGTCCAGGAGCGCACCATCTTCTTCAAGGACGACGGCAA
CTACAAGACCCGCGCCGAGGTGAAGTTCGAGGGCGACACCCTGGTGAACCGCATCGAGCTGAAGGGCATC
GACTTCAAGGAGGACGGCAACATCCTGGGGCACAAGCTGGAGTACAACTACAACAGCCACAACGTCTATA
TCACCGCCGACAAGCAGAAGAACGGCATCAAGGCCAACTTCAAGATCCGCCACAACATCGAGGACGGCGG
CGTGCAGCTCGCCGACCACTACCAGCAGAACACCCCCATCGGCGACGGCCCCGTGCTGCTGCCCGACAAC
CACTACCTGAGCTACCAGTCCAAGCTGAGCAAAGACCCCAACGAGAAGCGCGATCACATGGTCCTGCTGG
AGTTCGTGACCGCCGCCGGGGGTACCAAGGTGTACGACCCCGAGCAGAGGAAGAGGATGATCACCGGCCC
CCAGTGGTGGGCCAGGTGCAAGCAGATGAACGTGCTGGACAGCTTCATCAACTACTACGACAGCGAGAAG
CACGCCGAGAACGCCGTGATCTTCCTGCACGGCAACGCCACTAGCAGCTACCTGTGGAGGCACGTGGTGC
CCCACATCGAGCCCGTGGCCAGGTGCATCATCCCCGATCTGATCGGCATGGGCAAGAGCGGCAAGAGCGG
CAACGGCAGCTACAGGCTGCTGGACCACTACAAGTACCTGACCGCCTGGTTCGAGCTTCTGAACCTGCCC
AAGAAGATCATCTTCGTGGGCCACGACTGGGGCGCCGCCCTGGCCTTCCACTACGCCTACGAGCACCAGG
ACAGGATCAAGGCCATCGTGCACATGGAGAGCGTGGTGGACGTGATCGAGAGCTGGGACGAGTGGCCAGA
CATCGAGGAGGACATCGCCCTGATCAAGAGCGAGGAGGGCGAGAAGATGGTGCTGGAGAACAACTTCTTC
GTGGAGACCGTGCTGCCCAGCAAGATCATGAGAAAGCTGGAGCCCGAGGAGTTCGCCGCCTACCTGGAGC
CCTTCAAGGAGAAGGGCGAGGTGAGAAGACCCACCCTGAGCTGGCCCAGAGAGATCCCCCTGGTGAAGGG
CGGCAAGCCCGACGTGGTGCAGATCGTGAGAAACTACAACGCCTACCTGAGAGCCAGCGACGACCTGCCC
AAGCTGTTCATCGAGGGCGACCCCGGCTTCTTCAGCAACGCCATCGTGGAGGGCGCCAAGAAGTTCCCCA
ACACCGAGTTCGTGAAGGTGAAGGGCCTGCACTTCCTCCAGGAGGACGCCCCCGACGAGATGGGCAAGTA
CATCAAGAGCTTCGTGGAGAGAGTGCTGAAGAACGAGCAGTAACTCGACTCGACAATCAACCTCTGGATT
ACAAAATTTGTGAAAGATTGACTGGTATTCTTAACTATGTTGCTCCTTTTACGCTATGTGGATACGCTGC
TTTAATGCCTTTGTATCATGCTATTGCTTCCCGTATGGCTTTCATTTTCTCCTCCTTGTATAAATCCTGG
TTGCTGTCTCTTTATGAGGAGTTGTGGCCCGTTGTCAGGCAACGTGGCGTGGTGTGCACTGTGTTTGCTG
ACGCAACCCCCACTGGTTGGGGCATTGCCACCACCTGTCAGCTCCTTTCCGGGACTTTCGCTTTCCCCCT
CCCTATTGCCACGGCGGAACTCATCGCCGCCTGCCTTGCCCGCTGCTGGACAGGGGCTCGGCTGTTGGGC
ACTGACAATTCCGTGGTGTTGTCGGGGAAGCTGACGTCCTTTCCATGGCTGCTCGCCTGTGTTGCCACCT
GGATTCTGCGCGGGACGTCCTTCTGCTACGTCCCTTCGGCCCTCAATCCAGCGGACCTTCCTTCCCGCGG
CCTGCTGCCGGCTCTGCGGCCTCTTCCGCATCTTCGCCTTCGCCCTCAGACGAGTCGGATCTCCCTTTGG
GCCGCCTCCCCGCCTGGAATTAATTCGAGCTCGGTACCTTTAAGACCAATGACTTACAAGGCAGCTGTAG
ATCTTAGCCACTTTTTAAAAGAAAAGGGGGGACTGGAAGGGCTAATTCACTCCCAACGAAAATAAGATCT
GCTTTTTGCTTGTACTGGGTCTCTCTGGTTAGACCAGATCTGAGCCTGGGAGCTCTCTGGCTAACTAGGG
AACCCACTGCTTAAGCCTCAATAAAGCTTGCCTTGAGTGCTTCAAGTAGTGTGTGCCCGTCTGTTGTGTG
ACTCTGGTAACTAGAGATCCCTCAGACCCTTTTAGTCAGTGTGGAAAATCTCTAGCAGTAGTAGTTCATG
TCATCTTATTATTCAGTATTTATAACTTGCAAAGAAATGAATATCAGAGAGTGAGAGGAACTTGTTTATT
GCAGCTTATAATGGTTACAAATAAAGCAATAGCATCACAAATTTCACAAATAAAGCATTTTTTTCACTGC
ATTCTAGTTGTGGTTTGTCCAAACTCATCAATGTATCTTATCATGTCTGGCTCTAGCTATCCCGCCCCTA
ACTCCGCCCAGTTCCGCCCATTCTCCGCCCCATGGCTGACTAATTTTTTTTATTTATGCAGAGGCCGAGG
CCGCCTCGGCCTCTGAGCTATTCCAGAAGTAGTGAGGAGGCTTTTTTGGAGGCCTAGACTTTTGCAGAGA
CGGCCCAAATTCGTAATCATGGTCATAGCTGTTTCCTGTGTGAAATTGTTATCCGCTCACAATTCCACAC
AACATACGAGCCGGAAGCATAAAGTGTAAAGCCTGGGGTGCCTAATGAGTGAGCTAACTCACATTAATTG
CGTTGCGCTCACTGCCCGCTTTCCAGTCGGGAAACCTGTCGTGCCAGCTGCATTAATGAATCGGCCAACG
CGCGGGGAGAGGCGGTTTGCGTATTGGGCGCTCTTCCGCTTCCTCGCTCACTGACTCGCTGCGCTCGGTC
GTTCGGCTGCGGCGAGCGGTATCAGCTCACTCAAAGGCGGTAATACGGTTATCCACAGAATCAGGGGATA
ACGCAGGAAAGAACATGTGAGCAAAAGGCCAGCAAAAGGCCAGGAACCGTAAAAAGGCCGCGTTGCTGGC
GTTTTTCCATAGGCTCCGCCCCCCTGACGAGCATCACAAAAATCGACGCTCAAGTCAGAGGTGGCGAAAC
CCGACAGGACTATAAAGATACCAGGCGTTTCCCCCTGGAAGCTCCCTCGTGCGCTCTCCTGTTCCGACCC
TGCCGCTTACCGGATACCTGTCCGCCTTTCTCCCTTCGGGAAGCGTGGCGCTTTCTCATAGCTCACGCTG
TAGGTATCTCAGTTCGGTGTAGGTCGTTCGCTCCAAGCTGGGCTGTGTGCACGAACCCCCCGTTCAGCCC
GACCGCTGCGCCTTATCCGGTAACTATCGTCTTGAGTCCAACCCGGTAAGACACGACTTATCGCCACTGG
CAGCAGCCACTGGTAACAGGATTAGCAGAGCGAGGTATGTAGGCGGTGCTACAGAGTTCTTGAAGTGGTG
GCCTAACTACGGCTACACTAGAAGGACAGTATTTGGTATCTGCGCTCTGCTGAAGCCAGTTACCTTCGGA
AAAAGAGTTGGTAGCTCTTGATCCGGCAAACAAACCACCGCTGGTAGCGGTGGTTTTTTTGTTTGCAAGC
AGCAGATTACGCGCAGAAAAAAAGGATCTCAAGAAGATCCTTTGATCTTTTCTACGGGGTCTGACGCTCA
GTGGAACGAAAACTCACGTTAAGGGATTTTGGTCATGAGATTATCAAAAAGGATCTTCACCTAGATCCTT
TTAAATTAAAAATGAAGTTTTAAATCAATCTAAAGTATATATGAGTAAACTTGGTCTGACAGTTACCAAT
GCTTAATCAGTGAGGCACCTATCTCAGCGATCTGTCTATTTCGTTCATCCATAGTTGCCTGACTCCCCGT
CGTGTAGATAACTACGATACGGGAGGGCTTACCATCTGGCCCCAGTGCTGCAATGATACCGCGAGACCCA
CGCTCACCGGCTCCAGATTTATCAGCAATAAACCAGCCAGCCGGAAGGGCCGAGCGCAGAAGTGGTCCTG
CAACTTTATCCGCCTCCATCCAGTCTATTAATTGTTGCCGGGAAGCTAGAGTAAGTAGTTCGCCAGTTAA
TAGTTTGCGCAACGTTGTTGCCATTGCTACAGGCATCGTGGTGTCACGCTCGTCGTTTGGTATGGCTTCA
TTCAGCTCCGGTTCCCAACGATCAAGGCGAGTTACATGATCCCCCATGTTGTGCAAAAAAGCGGTTAGCT
CCTTCGGTCCTCCGATCGTTGTCAGAAGTAAGTTGGCCGCAGTGTTATCACTCATGGTTATGGCAGCACT
GCATAATTCTCTTACTGTCATGCCATCCGTAAGATGCTTTTCTGTGACTGGTGAGTACTCAACCAAGTCA
TTCTGAGAATAGTGTATGCGGCGACCGAGTTGCTCTTGCCCGGCGTCAATACGGGATAATACCGCGCCAC
ATAGCAGAACTTTAAAAGTGCTCATCATTGGAAAACGTTCTTCGGGGCGAAAACTCTCAAGGATCTTACC
GCTGTTGAGATCCAGTTCGATGTAACCCACTCGTGCACCCAACTGATCTTCAGCATCTTTTACTTTCACC
AGCGTTTCTGGGTGAGCAAAAACAGGAAGGCAAAATGCCGCAAAAAAGGGAATAAGGGCGACACGGAAAT
GTTGAATACTCATACTCTTCCTTTTTCAATATTATTGAAGCATTTATCAGGGTTATTGTCTCATGAGCGG
ATACATATTTGAATGTATTTAGAAAAATAAACAAATAGGGGTTCCGCGCACATTTCCCCGAAAAGTGCCA
CCTGACGTCTAAGAAACCATTATTATCATGACATTAACCTATAAAAATAGGCGTATCACGAGGCCCTTTC
GTCTCGCGCGTTTCGGTGATGACGGTGAAAACCTCTGACACATGCAGCTCCCGGAGACGGTCACAGCTTG
TCTGTAAGCGGATGCCGGGAGCAGACAAGCCCGTCAGGGCGCGTCAGCGGGTGTTGGCGGGTGTCGGGGC
TGGCTTAACTATGCGGCATCAGAGCAGATTGTACTGAGAGTGCACCATATGCGGTGTGAAATACCGCACA
GATGCGTAAGGAGAAAATACCGCATCAGGCGCCATTCGCCATTCAGGCTGCGCAACTGTTGGGAAGGGCG
ATCGGTGCGGGCCTCTTCGCTATTACGCCAGCTGGCGAAAGGGGGATGTGCTGCAAGGCGATTAAGTTGG
GTAACGCCAGGGTTTTCCCAGTCACGACGTTGTAAAACGACGGCCAGTGCCAAGCTG
