>Addgene plasmid #65717 | pRZ-mNanog-YNL | addgene partial sequence | sequence record 116829 | cPPT-F 5'-gggaaagaatagtagacataatag-3'
AACTAAAGAATTACAAAAACAAATTACAAAATTCAAAATTTTATCGATGGTGTAAACAGTGGGTCTGAAG
CCTTCGAGGGAGGAGGGCAAGATGCCGCGCTCTGCGTTTCTCCAGCTGGATGTGGACAGAGGTCAACCAG
CCACATTAGTTTATGTCTAAAAGTGTCTAATTGAAACAAGAAATGGCTGCTTTAGCCGGGTGTGGTGGCA
CACGCCTTTAATCCCAGCACTCAGGAGGCAGAGGCAGGCAGATTTCTGAGTTCAAGGCCAGCCTGGTCTA
CAGAGTGAGTTCCAGGACAGCCAGAGCTACACAGAGAAACCCTGTCTCGAAAAACCAACCAACCAACCAA
CCAAACAAACAAACAAAAAAGGAAATGGCTGGTTTAATTATATCACACTGTTCATCAGAATAAAGAGAAA
AATCTCAAAAAAAAAAAAAAAAAAAAAAGAGGTTCAGTCAGGCTGGGCAATGGAGGCAGTAGTGGCCGTG
GTGGTCTTGGCAGCAGTGGAGGCCTTGGTGGCAGTGGTGACAGACAGTGATAGTGTGGCAGCAGTTGAGG
CAGTGGTGGTCGTAGTGGCAGTGATGGCATTGGTGGCAGGGTTGGTGTGGCTCAGAGGTGGCAGTGGTGG
CAGTGGAGGCATTGCAGGCTTTAGTGGCAATGGTAGTGGGGCAGCAGTGGTAGCCATGGTGGCACAGTGG
TAGCAACGGTGGTAGTGGCAGCCGTGGTGGCCGCAGAGGCAGTGGTAACAATGGTGGCTTGGTGGCAGTG
CTGACAGTGGTAGTATTGGTAGCATTGGTGGCAGTGGAAGAAGGGAAGTGGTGGTAATGGTGGCA
