>Addgene plasmid #65717 | pRZ-mNanog-YNL | addgene partial sequence | sequence record 116830 | WPRE-R 5'-CATAGCGTAAAAGGAGCAACA-3'
ATCTTTCACAAATTTTGTAATCCAGAGGTTGATTGTCGAGTCGAGTTACTGCTCGTTCTTCAGCACTCTC
TCCACGAAGCTCTTGATGTACTTGCCCATCTCGTCGGGGGCGTCCTCCTGGAGGAAGTGCAGGCCCTTCA
CCTTCACGAACTCGGTGTTGGGGAACTTCTTGGCGCCCTCCACGATGGCGTTGCTGAAGAAGCCGGGGTC
GCCCTCGATGAACAGCTTGGGCAGGTCGTCGCTGGCTCTCAGGTAGGCGTTGTAGTTTCTCACGATCTGC
ACCACGTCGGGCTTGCCGCCCTTCACCAGGGGGATCTCTCTGGGCCAGCTCAGGGTGGGTCTTCTCACCT
CGCCCTTCTCCTTGAAGGGCTCCAGGTAGGCGGCGAACTCCTCGGGCTCCAGCTTTCTCATGATCTTGCT
GGGCAGCACGGTCTCCACGAAGAAGTTGTTCTCCAGCACCATCTTCTCGCCCTCCTCGCTCTTGATCAGG
GCGATGTCCTCCTCGATGTCTGGCCACTCGTCCCAGCTCTCGATCACGTCCACCACGCTCTCCATGTGCA
CGATGGCCTTGATCCTGTCCTGGTGCTCGTAGGCGTAGTGGAAGGCCAGGGCGGCGCCCCAGTCGTGGCC
CACGAAGATGATCTTCTTGGGCAGGTTCAGAAGCTCGAACCAGGCGGTCAGGTACTTGTAGTGGTCCAGC
AGCCTGTAGCTGCCGTTGCCGCTCTTGCCGCTCTTGCCCATGCCGATCAGATCGGGGATGATGCACCTGG
CCACGGGCTCGATGTGGGGCACCACGTGCCTCCACAGGTAGCTGCTAGTGGCGTTGCCGTGCAGGAAGAT
CACGGCGTTCTCGGCGTGCTTCTCGCTGTCGTAGTAGTTGATGAAGCTGTCCAGCACGTTCATCTGCTTG
CACCTGGCCCACCACTGGGGGCCGGTGATCATCCTCTTCCTCTGCTCGGG
