>Addgene plasmid #65717 | pRZ-mNanog-YNL | addgene partial sequence | sequence record 116833 | EGFP-N 5'-CGTCGCCGTCCAGCTCGACCAG-3'
CCGGTGAACAGCTCCTCGCCCTTGCTCACCATGGTGGTGGATCCGCAGCCTTCCCACAGAAAGAGCAAGA
CACCAACCAAATCAGCCTATCTGAAGGCCAACGGCTCAAGGCGATAGATTTAAAGGGTAGGTCCTGCTCC
TCCCCCCTCAAGCCTCCTACCCTACCCACCCCCTATTCTCCCAGGCACCCAGGCGGCACCCACGCCCCAC
CAGCCCTGTGAATTCACAGTTAATCCCACCTGCAGGGTCCACCATGGACATTGTAATGCAAAAGAAGCTG
TAAGGTGACCCAGACTGGGAGGGAGGGAAAGCTTAGGGGGCATCCTCTGATCTAAAGACATCCCCCCCCC
CCAAAAAGAGGCTTTACCTCATTTCACTTTATTCATCTTTTAACCACGGCTGCACCTCCAGACCCTGGCG
ATCTCTAGTGGGAAGTTTCAGGTCAAGTGGGGGATCTGAGTTTCCTCTTCCATTCTTTCTACAGACATGA
AAGAGTCAGACCTTGCTGCCAAAGTCTCTGTTTATACACGGCTTTCCTTTCAGCACTCAGCGTTTCTTGC
TTGCTCTTCACATTGGGAAACCTGGGGAAATCTTCCCTCCAAAAGTGCGGCTTTTTAACGCAAGTCTGAA
GAAAGAGCCTGTGTCCTGCTTAAGACTCGGGCTACCTTAGTAAGTTGGTCCATGCTTTGGTTTTGAGACA
GGTTTTTCTCTGTTGCCTTGAGTAGCTTATACTCAGTATGTAGACCAGGCTTGTCTACCACCATGCCCAA
TTTAAGGAGTGTTTAAATTAATGTAGAGGCCTTCTGTTT
