>Addgene plasmid #65717 | pRZ-mNanog-YNL | addgene partial sequence | sequence record 118055 | Rluc-R 5'-TTTACATCTGGCCCACCACT-3'
GGGGTCGTACACCTTGGTACCCCCGGCGGCGGTCACGAACTCCAGCAGGACCATGTGATCGCGCTTCTCG
TTGGGGTCTTTGCTCAGCTTGGACTGGTAGCTCAGGTAGTGGTTGTCGGGCAGCAGCACGGGGCCGTCGC
CGATGGGGGTGTTCTGCTGGTAGTGGTCGGCGAGCTGCACGCCGCCGTCCTCGATGTTGTGGCGGATCTT
GAAGTTGGCCTTGATGCCGTTCTTCTGCTTGTCGGCGGTGATATAGACGTTGTGGCTGTTGTAGTTGTAC
TCCAGCTTGTGCCCCAGGATGTTGCCGTCCTCCTTGAAGTCGATGCCCTTCAGCTCGATGCGGTTCACCA
GGGTGTCGCCCTCGAACTTCACCTCGGCGCGGGTCTTGTAGTTGCCGTCGTCCTTGAAGAAGATGGTGCG
CTCCTGGACGTAGCCTTCGGGCATGGCGGACTTGAAGAAGTCGTGCTGCTTCATGTGGTCGGGGTAGCGG
GCGAAGCACTGCAGGCCGTAGCCCAGGGTGGTCACGAGGGTGGGCCAGGGCACGGGCAGCTTGCCGGTGG
TGCAGATCAGCTTCAGGGTCAGCTTGCCGTAGGTGGCATCGCCCTCGCCCTCGCCGGACACGCTGAACTT
GTGGCCGTTTACGTCGCCGTCCAGCTCGACCAGGATGGGCACCACCCCGGTGAACAGCTCCTCGCCCTTG
CTCACCATGGTGGTGGATCCGCAGCCTTCCCACAGAAAGAGCAAGACACCAACCAAATCAGCCTATCTGA
AGGCCAACGGCTCAAGGCGATAGATTTAAAGGGTAGGTCCTGCTCCTCC
